>Addgene plasmid #131501 | pORANGE GFP-Nlgn3 KI | depositor full sequence | sequence record 252035 | pORANGE GFP-Nlgn3 KI sequence 9246 bps
AACGCCAGCAACGCGGCCTTTTTACGGTTCCTGGCCTTTTGCTGGCCTTTTGCTCACATGTGAGGGCCTA
TTTCCCATGATTCCTTCATATTTGCATATACGATACAAGGCTGTTAGAGAGATAATTGGAATTAATTTGA
CTGTAAACACAAAGATATTAGTACAAAATACGTGACGTAGAAAGTAATAATTTCTTGGGTAGTTTGCAGT
TTTAAAATTATGTTTTAAAATGGACTATCATATGCTTACCGTAACTTGAAAGTATTTCGATTTCTTGGCT
TTATATATCTTGTGGAAAGGACGAAACACCGGGTGCTGAGGGCCAGTACCCGTTTTAGAGCTAGAAATAG
CAAGTTAAAATAAGGCTAGTCCGTTATCAACTTGAAAAAGTGGCACCGAGTCGGTGCTTTTTTGTTTTAG
AGCTAGAAATAGCAAGTTAAAATAAGGCTAGTCCGTTTTTAGCGCGTGCGCCAATTCTGCAGACAAATGG
CTCTAGAAGCTTCCCGGGTACTGGCCCTCAGCACCATGGTGAGCAAGGGCGAGGAGCTGTTCACCGGGGT
GGTGCCCATCCTGGTCGAGCTGGACGGCGACGTAAACGGCCACAAGTTCAGCGTGTCCGGCGAGGGCGAG
GGCGATGCCACCTACGGCAAGCTGACCCTGAAGTTCATCTGCACCACCGGCAAGCTGCCCGTGCCCTGGC
CCACCCTCGTGACCACCCTGACCTACGGCGTGCAGTGCTTCAGCCGCTACCCCGACCACATGAAGCAGCA
CGACTTCTTCAAGTCCGCCATGCCCGAAGGCTACGTCCAGGAGCGCACCATCTTCTTCAAGGACGACGGC
AACTACAAGACCCGCGCCGAGGTGAAGTTCGAGGGCGACACCCTGGTGAACCGCATCGAGCTGAAGGGCA
TCGACTTCAAGGAGGACGGCAACATCCTGGGGCACAAGCTGGAGTACAACTACAACAGCCACAACGTCTA
TATCATGGCCGACAAGCAGAAGAACGGCATCAAGGTGAACTTCAAGATCCGCCACAACATCGAGGACGGC
AGCGTGCAGCTCGCCGACCACTACCAGCAGAACACCCCCATCGGCGACGGCCCCGTGCTGCTGCCCGACA
ACCACTACCTGAGCACCCAGTCCGCCCTGAGCAAAGACCCCAACGAGAAGCGCGATCACATGGTCCTGCT
GGAGTTCGTGACCGCCGCCGGGATCACTCTCGGCATGGACGAGCTGTACAAGACCCGGGTACTGGCCCTC
AGCACCCTCGAGGATCCTAGGACGCGTCCTAGGACGCGTCCAGAGGTACCCGTTACATAACTTACGGTAA
ATGGCCCGCCTGGCTGACCGCCCAACGACCCCCGCCCATTGACGTCAATAGTAACGCCAATAGGGACTTT
CCATTGACGTCAATGGGTGGAGTATTTACGGTAAACTGCCCACTTGGCAGTACATCAAGTGTATCATATG
CCAAGTACGCCCCCTATTGACGTCAATGACGGTAAATGGCCCGCCTGGCATTGTGCCCAGTACATGACCT
TATGGGACTTTCCTACTTGGCAGTACATCTACGTATTAGTCATCGCTATTACCATGGTCGAGGTGAGCCC
CACGTTCTGCTTCACTCTCCCCATCTCCCCCCCCTCCCCACCCCCAATTTTGTATTTATTTATTTTTTAA
TTATTTTGTGCAGCGATGGGGGCGGGGGGGGGGGGGGGGCGCGCGCCAGGCGGGGCGGGGCGGGGCGAGG
GGCGGGGCGGGGCGAGGCGGAGAGGTGCGGCGGCAGCCAATCAGAGCGGCGCGCTCCGAAAGTTTCCTTT
TATGGCGAGGCGGCGGCGGCGGCGGCCCTATAAAAAGCGAAGCGCGCGGCGGGCGGGAGTCGCTGCGCGC
TGCCTTCGCCCCGTGCCCCGCTCCGCCGCCGCCTCGCGCCGCCCGCCCCGGCTCTGACTGACCGCGTTAC
TCCCACAGGTGAGCGGGCGGGACGGCCCTTCTCCTCCGGGCTGTAATTAGCTGAGCAAGAGGTAAGGGTT
TAAGGGATGGTTGGTTGGTGGGGTATTAATGTTTAATTACCTGGAGCACCTGCCTGAAATCACTTTTTTT
CAGGTTGGACCGGTGCCACCATGTACCCATACGATGTTCCAGATTACGCTTCGCCGAAGAAAAAGCGCAA
GGTCGAAGCGTCCGACAAGAAGTACAGCATCGGCCTGGACATCGGCACCAACTCTGTGGGCTGGGCCGTG
ATCACCGACGAGTACAAGGTGCCCAGCAAGAAATTCAAGGTGCTGGGCAACACCGACCGGCACAGCATCA
AGAAGAACCTGATCGGAGCCCTGCTGTTCGACAGCGGCGAAACAGCCGAGGCCACCCGGCTGAAGAGAAC
CGCCAGAAGAAGATACACCAGACGGAAGAACCGGATCTGCTATCTGCAAGAGATCTTCAGCAACGAGATG
GCCAAGGTGGACGACAGCTTCTTCCACAGACTGGAAGAGTCCTTCCTGGTGGAAGAGGATAAGAAGCACG
AGCGGCACCCCATCTTCGGCAACATCGTGGACGAGGTGGCCTACCACGAGAAGTACCCCACCATCTACCA
CCTGAGAAAGAAACTGGTGGACAGCACCGACAAGGCCGACCTGCGGCTGATCTATCTGGCCCTGGCCCAC
ATGATCAAGTTCCGGGGCCACTTCCTGATCGAGGGCGACCTGAACCCCGACAACAGCGACGTGGACAAGC
TGTTCATCCAGCTGGTGCAGACCTACAACCAGCTGTTCGAGGAAAACCCCATCAACGCCAGCGGCGTGGA
CGCCAAGGCCATCCTGTCTGCCAGACTGAGCAAGAGCAGACGGCTGGAAAATCTGATCGCCCAGCTGCCC
GGCGAGAAGAAGAATGGCCTGTTCGGCAACCTGATTGCCCTGAGCCTGGGCCTGACCCCCAACTTCAAGA
GCAACTTCGACCTGGCCGAGGATGCCAAACTGCAGCTGAGCAAGGACACCTACGACGACGACCTGGACAA
CCTGCTGGCCCAGATCGGCGACCAGTACGCCGACCTGTTTCTGGCCGCCAAGAACCTGTCCGACGCCATC
CTGCTGAGCGACATCCTGAGAGTGAACACCGAGATCACCAAGGCCCCCCTGAGCGCCTCTATGATCAAGA
GATACGACGAGCACCACCAGGACCTGACCCTGCTGAAAGCTCTCGTGCGGCAGCAGCTGCCTGAGAAGTA
CAAAGAGATTTTCTTCGACCAGAGCAAGAACGGCTACGCCGGCTACATTGACGGCGGAGCCAGCCAGGAA
GAGTTCTACAAGTTCATCAAGCCCATCCTGGAAAAGATGGACGGCACCGAGGAACTGCTCGTGAAGCTGA
ACAGAGAGGACCTGCTGCGGAAGCAGCGGACCTTCGACAACGGCAGCATCCCCCACCAGATCCACCTGGG
AGAGCTGCACGCCATTCTGCGGCGGCAGGAAGATTTTTACCCATTCCTGAAGGACAACCGGGAAAAGATC
GAGAAGATCCTGACCTTCCGCATCCCCTACTACGTGGGCCCTCTGGCCAGGGGAAACAGCAGATTCGCCT
GGATGACCAGAAAGAGCGAGGAAACCATCACCCCCTGGAACTTCGAGGAAGTGGTGGACAAGGGCGCTTC
CGCCCAGAGCTTCATCGAGCGGATGACCAACTTCGATAAGAACCTGCCCAACGAGAAGGTGCTGCCCAAG
CACAGCCTGCTGTACGAGTACTTCACCGTGTATAACGAGCTGACCAAAGTGAAATACGTGACCGAGGGAA
TGAGAAAGCCCGCCTTCCTGAGCGGCGAGCAGAAAAAGGCCATCGTGGACCTGCTGTTCAAGACCAACCG
GAAAGTGACCGTGAAGCAGCTGAAAGAGGACTACTTCAAGAAAATCGAGTGCTTCGACTCCGTGGAAATC
TCCGGCGTGGAAGATCGGTTCAACGCCTCCCTGGGCACATACCACGATCTGCTGAAAATTATCAAGGACA
AGGACTTCCTGGACAATGAGGAAAACGAGGACATTCTGGAAGATATCGTGCTGACCCTGACACTGTTTGA
GGACAGAGAGATGATCGAGGAACGGCTGAAAACCTATGCCCACCTGTTCGACGACAAAGTGATGAAGCAG
CTGAAGCGGCGGAGATACACCGGCTGGGGCAGGCTGAGCCGGAAGCTGATCAACGGCATCCGGGACAAGC
AGTCCGGCAAGACAATCCTGGATTTCCTGAAGTCCGACGGCTTCGCCAACAGAAACTTCATGCAGCTGAT
CCACGACGACAGCCTGACCTTTAAAGAGGACATCCAGAAAGCCCAGGTGTCCGGCCAGGGCGATAGCCTG
CACGAGCACATTGCCAATCTGGCCGGCAGCCCCGCCATTAAGAAGGGCATCCTGCAGACAGTGAAGGTGG
TGGACGAGCTCGTGAAAGTGATGGGCCGGCACAAGCCCGAGAACATCGTGATCGAAATGGCCAGAGAGAA
CCAGACCACCCAGAAGGGACAGAAGAACAGCCGCGAGAGAATGAAGCGGATCGAAGAGGGCATCAAAGAG
CTGGGCAGCCAGATCCTGAAAGAACACCCCGTGGAAAACACCCAGCTGCAGAACGAGAAGCTGTACCTGT
ACTACCTGCAGAATGGGCGGGATATGTACGTGGACCAGGAACTGGACATCAACCGGCTGTCCGACTACGA
TGTGGACCATATCGTGCCTCAGAGCTTTCTGAAGGACGACTCCATCGACAACAAGGTGCTGACCAGAAGC
GACAAGAACCGGGGCAAGAGCGACAACGTGCCCTCCGAAGAGGTCGTGAAGAAGATGAAGAACTACTGGC
GGCAGCTGCTGAACGCCAAGCTGATTACCCAGAGAAAGTTCGACAATCTGACCAAGGCCGAGAGAGGCGG
CCTGAGCGAACTGGATAAGGCCGGCTTCATCAAGAGACAGCTGGTGGAAACCCGGCAGATCACAAAGCAC
GTGGCACAGATCCTGGACTCCCGGATGAACACTAAGTACGACGAGAATGACAAGCTGATCCGGGAAGTGA
AAGTGATCACCCTGAAGTCCAAGCTGGTGTCCGATTTCCGGAAGGATTTCCAGTTTTACAAAGTGCGCGA
GATCAACAACTACCACCACGCCCACGACGCCTACCTGAACGCCGTCGTGGGAACCGCCCTGATCAAAAAG
TACCCTAAGCTGGAAAGCGAGTTCGTGTACGGCGACTACAAGGTGTACGACGTGCGGAAGATGATCGCCA
AGAGCGAGCAGGAAATCGGCAAGGCTACCGCCAAGTACTTCTTCTACAGCAACATCATGAACTTTTTCAA
GACCGAGATTACCCTGGCCAACGGCGAGATCCGGAAGCGGCCTCTGATCGAGACAAACGGCGAAACCGGG
GAGATCGTGTGGGATAAGGGCCGGGATTTTGCCACCGTGCGGAAAGTGCTGAGCATGCCCCAAGTGAATA
TCGTGAAAAAGACCGAGGTGCAGACAGGCGGCTTCAGCAAAGAGTCTATCCTGCCCAAGAGGAACAGCGA
TAAGCTGATCGCCAGAAAGAAGGACTGGGACCCTAAGAAGTACGGCGGCTTCGACAGCCCCACCGTGGCC
TATTCTGTGCTGGTGGTGGCCAAAGTGGAAAAGGGCAAGTCCAAGAAACTGAAGAGTGTGAAAGAGCTGC
TGGGGATCACCATCATGGAAAGAAGCAGCTTCGAGAAGAATCCCATCGACTTTCTGGAAGCCAAGGGCTA
CAAAGAAGTGAAAAAGGACCTGATCATCAAGCTGCCTAAGTACTCCCTGTTCGAGCTGGAAAACGGCCGG
AAGAGAATGCTGGCCTCTGCCGGCGAACTGCAGAAGGGAAACGAACTGGCCCTGCCCTCCAAATATGTGA
ACTTCCTGTACCTGGCCAGCCACTATGAGAAGCTGAAGGGCTCCCCCGAGGATAATGAGCAGAAACAGCT
GTTTGTGGAACAGCACAAGCACTACCTGGACGAGATCATCGAGCAGATCAGCGAGTTCTCCAAGAGAGTG
ATCCTGGCCGACGCTAATCTGGACAAAGTGCTGTCCGCCTACAACAAGCACCGGGATAAGCCCATCAGAG
AGCAGGCCGAGAATATCATCCACCTGTTTACCCTGACCAATCTGGGAGCCCCTGCCGCCTTCAAGTACTT
TGACACCACCATCGACCGGAAGAGGTACACCAGCACCAAAGAGGTGCTGGACGCCACCCTGATCCACCAG
AGCATCACCGGCCTGTACGAGACACGGATCGACCTGTCTCAGCTGGGAGGCGACAGCCCCAAGAAGAAGA
GAAAGGTGGAGGCCAGCTAAGAATTCTAACTAGAGCTCGCTGATCAGCCTCGACTGTGCCTTCTAGTTGC
CAGCCATCTGTTGTTTGCCCCTCCCCCGTGCCTTCCTTGACCCTGGAAGGTGCCACTCCCACTGTCCTTT
CCTAATAAAATGAGGAAATTGCATCGCATTGTCTGAGTAGGTGTCATTCTATTCTGGGGGGTGGGGTGGG
GCAGGACAGCAAGGGGGAGGATTGGGAAGAGAATAGCAGGCATGCTGGGGAGCGGCCGCAGGAACCCCTA
GTGATGGAGTTGGCCACTCCCTCTCTGCGCGCTCGCTCGCTCACTGAGGCCGGGCGACCAAAGGTCGCCC
GACGCCCGGGCTTTGCCCGGGCGGCCTCAGTGAGCGAGCGAGCGCGCAGCTGCCTGCAGGGGCGCCTGAT
GCGGTATTTTCTCCTTACGCATCTGTGCGGTATTTCACACCGCATA
[95 nt withheld, positions 6767-6861]
T
[46 nt withheld, positions 6863-6908]
C
[141 nt withheld, positions 6910-7050]
CCTTTGACGTTGGAGTCCACGTTCTTT
[37 nt withheld, positions 7078-7114]
ACTCTATCTCGGGCTATTCTTTTGATTTATAAGGGATTTTGCCGATTTCGGTCTATTGGTTAAAAAATGA
GCTGATTTAACAAAAATTTAACGCGAATTTTAACAAAATATTAACGTTTACAATTTTATGGTGCACTCTC
AGTACAATCTGCTCTGATGCCGCATAGTTAAGCCAGCCCCGACACCCGCCAACACCCGCTGACGCGCCCT
GACGGGCTTGTCTGCTCCCGGCATCCGCTTACAGACAAGCTGTGACCGTCTCCGGGAGCTGCATGTGTCA
GAGGTTTTCACCGTCATCACCGAAACGCGCGAGACGAAAGGGCCTCGTGATACGCCTATTTTTATAGGTT
AATGTCATGATAATAATGGTTTCTTAGACGTCAGGTGGCACTTTTCGGGGAAATGTGCGCGGAACCCCTA
TTTGTTTATTTTTCTAAATACATTCAAATATGTATCCGCTCATGAGACAATAACCCTGATAAATGCTTCA
ATAATATTGAAAAAGGAAGAGTATGAGTATTCAACATTTCCGTGTCGCCCTTATTCCCTTTTTTGCGGCA
TTTTGCCTTCCTGTTTTTGCTCACCCAGAAACGCTGGTGAAAGTAAAAGATGCTGAAGATCAGTTGGGTG
CACGAGTGGGTTACATCGAACTGGATCTCAACAGCGGTAAGATCCTTGAGAGTTTTCGCCCCGAAGAACG
TTTTCCAATGATGAGCACTTTTAAAGTTCTGCTATGTGGCGCGGTATTATCCCGTATTGACGCCGGGCAA
GAGCAACTCGGTCGCCGCATACACTATTCTCAGAATGACTTGGTTGAGTACTCACCAGTCACAGAAAAGC
ATCTTACGGATGGCATGACAGTAAGAGAATTATGCAGTGCTGCCATAACCATGAGTGATAACACTGCGGC
CAACTTACTTCTGACAACGATCGGAGGACCGAAGGAGCTAACCGCTTTTTTGCACAACATGGGGGATCAT
GTAACTCGCCTTGATCGTTGGGAACCGGAGCTGAATGAAGCCATACCAAACGACGAGCGTGACACCACGA
TGCCTGTAGCAATGGCAACAACGTTGCGCAAACTATTAACTGGCGAACTACTTACTCTAGCTTCCCGGCA
ACAATTAATAGACTGGATGGAGGCGGATAAAGTTGCAGGACCACTTCTGCGCTCGGCCCTTCCGGCTGGC
TGGTTTATTGCTGATAAATCTGGAGCCGGTGAGCGTGGAAGCCGCGGTATCATTGCAGCACTGGGGCCAG
ATGGTAAGCCCTCCCGTATCGTAGTTATCTACACGACGGGGAGTCAGGCAACTATGGATGAACGAAATAG
ACAGATCGCTGAGATAGGTGCCTCACTGATTAAGCATTGGTAACTGTCAGACCAAGTTTACTCATATATA
CTTTAGATTGATTTAAAACTTCATTTTTAATTTAAAAGGATCTAGGTGAAGATCCTTTTTGATAATCTCA
TGACCAAAATCCCTTAACGTGAGTTTTCGTTCCACTGAGCGTCAGACCCCGTAGAAAAGATCAAAGGATC
TTCTTGAGATCCTTTTTTTCTGCGCGTAATCTGCTGCTTGCAAACAAAAAAACCACCGCTACCAGCGGTG
GTTTGTTTGCCGGATCAAGAGCTACCAACTCTTTTTCCGAAGGTAACTGGCTTCAGCAGAGCGCAGATAC
CAAATACTGTTCTTCTAGTGTAGCCGTAGTTAGGCCACCACTTCAAGAACTCTGTAGCACCGCCTACATA
CCTCGCTCTGCTAATCCTGTTACCAGTGGCTGCTGCCAGTGGCGATAAGTCGTGTCTTACCGGGTTGGAC
TCAAGACGATAGTTACCGGATAAGGCGCAGCGGTCGGGCTGAACGGGGGGTTCGTGCACACAGCCCAGCT
TGGAGCGAACGACCTACACCGAACTGAGATACCTACAGCGTGAGCTATGAGAAAGCGCCACGCTTCCCGA
AGGGAGAAAGGCGGACAGGTATCCGGTAAGCGGCAGGGTCGGAACAGGAGAGCGCACGAGGGAGCTTCCA
GGGGGAAACGCCTGGTATCTTTATAGTCCTGTCGGGTTTCGCCACCTCTGACTTGAGCGTCGATTTTTGT
GATGCTCGTCAGGGGGGCGGAGCCTATGGAAA
Features (pLannotate 1.2.2; 19 found; start..end, strand, type, name):
     62..302     +  promoter       U6 promoter: RNA polymerase III promoter for human U6 snRNA
    332..407     +  misc_RNA       gRNA scaffold: guide RNA scaffold for the Streptococcus pyogenes CRISPR/Cas9 system
    414..457     +  misc_RNA       gRNA scaffold (fragment): guide RNA scaffold for the Streptococcus pyogenes CRISPR/Cas9 system
    526..1242    +  CDS            EGFP: EGFP is a basic (constitutively fluorescent) green fluorescent protein published in 1996, derived from Aequorea victoria. It is reported to be a rapidly-maturing weak dimer with moderate acid sensitivity.
   1311..1596    +  enhancer       CMV enhancer: human cytomegalovirus immediate early enhancer; contains an 18-bp deletion relative to the standard CMV enhancer
   1598..1875    +  promoter       chicken β-actin promoter: No description available
   1876..2103    +  intron         hybrid intron: hybrid between chicken β-actin (CBA) and minute virus of mice (MMV) introns (Gray et al., 2011)
   2124..2151    +  CDS            3xHA (fragment): three tandem HA epitope tags
   2184..3899    +  CDS            Cas9(N): N-terminal portion of Streptococcus pyogenes Cas9 (Zetsche et al., 2015)
   3786..6284    +  CDS            Cas9(C): C-terminal portion of Streptococcus pyogenes Cas9 (Zetsche et al., 2015)
   6354..6465    +  polyA_signal   bGH poly(A) signal: bovine growth hormone polyadenylation signal
   6570..6710    +  repeat_region  AAV2 ITR: inverted terminal repeat of adeno-associated virus serotype 2 inverted
   6715..6766    -  misc_feature   bom (fragment): basis of mobility region from pBR322
   6785..7240    +  rep_origin     f1 ori (sequence partly withheld): f1 bacteriophage origin of replication; arrow indicates direction of (+) strand synthesis
   7241..7290    -  misc_feature   bom (fragment): basis of mobility region from pBR322
   7392..7427    -  CDS            rop (fragment): Rop protein, which maintains plasmids at low copy number; rop
   7522..7626    +  promoter       AmpR promoter: bla
   7627..8487    +  CDS            AmpR: β-lactamase; bla; confers resistance to ampicillin, carbenicillin, and related antibiotics
   8658..9246    +  rep_origin     ori: high-copy-number ColE1/pMB1/pBR322/pUC origin of replication
