>Addgene plasmid #131501 | pORANGE GFP-Nlgn3 KI | addgene full sequence | sequence record 257272 | Addgene NGS Result
AACGCCAGCAACGCGGCCTTTTTACGGTTCCTGGCCTTTTGCTGGCCTTTTGCTCACATGTGAGGGCCTA
TTTCCCATGATTCCTTCATATTTGCATATACGATACAAGGCTGTTAGAGAGATAATTGGAATTAATTTGA
CTGTAAACACAAAGATATTAGTACAAAATACGTGACGTAGAAAGTAATAATTTCTTGGGTAGTTTGCAGT
TTTAAAATTATGTTTTAAAATGGACTATCATATGCTTACCGTAACTTGAAAGTATTTCGATTTCTTGGCT
TTATATATCTTGTGGAAAGGACGAAACACCGGGTGCTGAGGGCCAGTACCCGTTTTAGAGCTAGAAATAG
CAAGTTAAAATAAGGCTAGTCCGTTATCAACTTGAAAAAGTGGCACCGAGTCGGTGCTTTTTTGTTTTAG
AGCTAGAAATAGCAAGTTAAAATAAGGCTAGTCCGTTTTTAGCGCGTGCGCCAATTCTGCAGACAAATGG
CTCTAGAAGCTTCCCGGGTACTGGCCCTCAGCACCATGGTGAGCAAGGGCGAGGAGCTGTTCACCGGGGT
GGTGCCCATCCTGGTCGAGCTGGACGGCGACGTAAACGGCCACAAGTTCAGCGTGTCCGGCGAGGGCGAG
GGCGATGCCACCTACGGCAAGCTGACCCTGAAGTTCATCTGCACCACCGGCAAGCTGCCCGTGCCCTGGC
CCACCCTCGTGACCACCCTGACCTACGGCGTGCAGTGCTTCAGCCGCTACCCCGACCACATGAAGCAGCA
CGACTTCTTCAAGTCCGCCATGCCCGAAGGCTACGTCCAGGAGCGCACCATCTTCTTCAAGGACGACGGC
AACTACAAGACCCGCGCCGAGGTGAAGTTCGAGGGCGACACCCTGGTGAACCGCATCGAGCTGAAGGGCA
TCGACTTCAAGGAGGACGGCAACATCCTGGGGCACAAGCTGGAGTACAACTACAACAGCCACAACGTCTA
TATCATGGCCGACAAGCAGAAGAACGGCATCAAGGTGAACTTCAAGATCCGCCACAACATCGAGGACGGC
AGCGTGCAGCTCGCCGACCACTACCAGCAGAACACCCCCATCGGCGACGGCCCCGTGCTGCTGCCCGACA
ACCACTACCTGAGCACCCAGTCCGCCCTGAGCAAAGACCCCAACGAGAAGCGCGATCACATGGTCCTGCT
GGAGTTCGTGACCGCCGCCGGGATCACTCTCGGCATGGACGAGCTGTACAAGACCCGGGTACTGGCCCTC
AGCACCCTCGAGGATCCTAGGACGCGTCCTAGGACGCGTCCAGAGGTACCCGTTACATAACTTACGGTAA
ATGGCCCGCCTGGCTGACCGCCCAACGACCCCCGCCCATTGACGTCAATAGTAACGCCAATAGGGACTTT
CCATTGACGTCAATGGGTGGAGTATTTACGGTAAACTGCCCACTTGGCAGTACATCAAGTGTATCATATG
CCAAGTACGCCCCCTATTGACGTCAATGACGGTAAATGGCCCGCCTGGCATTGTGCCCAGTACATGACCT
TATGGGACTTTCCTACTTGGCAGTACATCTACGTATTAGTCATCGCTATTACCATGGTCGAGGTGAGCCC
CACGTTCTGCTTCACTCTCCCCATCTCCCCCCCCTCCCCACCCCCAATTTTGTATTTATTTATTTTTTAA
TTATTTTGTGCAGCGATGGGGGCGGGGGGGGGGGGGGGGCGCGCGCCRGGGGGGGGGGGGGGGGGSGGGG
GGSGGGGSGGGGSGAGGCGGAGAGGTGCGGCGGCAGCCAATCAGAGCGGCGCGCTCCGAAAGTTTCCTTT
TATGGCGAGGCGGCGGCGGCGGCGGCCCTATAAAAAGCGAAGCGCGCGGCGGGCGGGAGTCGCTGCGCGC
TGCCTTCGCCCCGTGCCCCGCTCCGCCGCCGCCTCGCGCCGCCCGCCCCGGCTCTGACTGACCGCGTTAC
TCCCACAGGTGAGCGGGCGGGACGGCCCTTCTCCTCCGGGCTGTAATTAGCTGAGCAAGAGGTAAGGGTT
TAAGGGATGGTTGGTTGGTGGGGTATTAATGTTTAATTACCTGGAGCACCTGCCTGAAATCACTTTTTTT
CAGGTTGGACCGGTGCCACCATGTACCCATACGATGTTCCAGATTACGCTTCGCCGAAGAAAAAGCGCAA
GGTCGAAGCGTCCGACAAGAAGTACAGCATCGGCCTGGACATCGGCACCAACTCTGTGGGCTGGGCCGTG
ATCACCGACGAGTACAAGGTGCCCAGCAAGAAATTCAAGGTGCTGGGCAACACCGACCGGCACAGCATCA
AGAAGAACCTGATCGGAGCCCTGCTGTTCGACAGCGGCGAAACAGCCGAGGCCACCCGGCTGAAGAGAAC
CGCCAGAAGAAGATACACCAGACGGAAGAACCGGATCTGCTATCTGCAAGAGATCTTCAGCAACGAGATG
GCCAAGGTGGACGACAGCTTCTTCCACAGACTGGAAGAGTCCTTCCTGGTGGAAGAGGATAAGAAGCACG
AGCGGCACCCCATCTTCGGCAACATCGTGGACGAGGTGGCCTACCACGAGAAGTACCCCACCATCTACCA
CCTGAGAAAGAAACTGGTGGACAGCACCGACAAGGCCGACCTGCGGCTGATCTATCTGGCCCTGGCCCAC
ATGATCAAGTTCCGGGGCCACTTCCTGATCGAGGGCGACCTGAACCCCGACAACAGCGACGTGGACAAGC
TGTTCATCCAGCTGGTGCAGACCTACAACCAGCTGTTCGAGGAAAACCCCATCAACGCCAGCGGCGTGGA
CGCCAAGGCCATCCTGTCTGCCAGACTGAGCAAGAGCAGACGGCTGGAAAATCTGATCGCCCAGCTGCCC
GGCGAGAAGAAGAATGGCCTGTTCGGAAACCTGATTGCCCTGAGCCTGGGCCTGACCCCCAACTTCAAGA
GCAACTTCGACCTGGCCGAGGATGCCAAACTGCAGCTGAGCAAGGACACCTACGACGACGACCTGGACAA
CCTGCTGGCCCAGATCGGCGACCAGTACGCCGACCTGTTTCTGGCCGCCAAGAACCTGTCCGACGCCATC
CTGCTGAGCGACATCCTGAGAGTGAACACCGAGATCACCAAGGCCCCCCTGAGCGCCTCTATGATCAAGA
GATACGACGAGCACCACCAGGACCTGACCCTGCTGAAAGCTCTCGTGCGGCAGCAGCTGCCTGAGAAGTA
CAAAGAGATTTTCTTCGACCAGAGCAAGAACGGCTACGCCGGCTACATTGACGGCGGAGCCAGCCAGGAA
GAGTTCTACAAGTTCATCAAGCCCATCCTGGAAAAGATGGACGGCACCGAGGAACTGCTCGTGAAGCTGA
ACAGAGAGGACCTGCTGCGGAAGCAGCGGACCTTCGACAACGGCAGCATCCCCCACCAGATCCACCTGGG
AGAGCTGCACGCCATTCTGCGGCGGCAGGAAGATTTTTACCCATTCCTGAAGGACAACCGGGAAAAGATC
GAGAAGATCCTGACCTTCCGCATCCCCTACTACGTGGGCCCTCTGGCCAGGGGAAACAGCAGATTCGCCT
GGATGACCAGAAAGAGCGAGGAAACCATCACCCCCTGGAACTTCGAGGAAGTGGTGGACAAGGGCGCTTC
CGCCCAGAGCTTCATCGAGCGGATGACCAACTTCGATAAGAACCTGCCCAACGAGAAGGTGCTGCCCAAG
CACAGCCTGCTGTACGAGTACTTCACCGTGTATAACGAGCTGACCAAAGTGAAATACGTGACCGAGGGAA
TGAGAAAGCCCGCCTTCCTGAGCGGCGAGCAGAAAAAGGCCATCGTGGACCTGCTGTTCAAGACCAACCG
GAAAGTGACCGTGAAGCAGCTGAAAGAGGACTACTTCAAGAAAATCGAGTGCTTCGACTCCGTGGAAATC
TCCGGCGTGGAAGATCGGTTCAACGCCTCCCTGGGCACATACCACGATCTGCTGAAAATTATCAAGGACA
AGGACTTCCTGGACAATGAGGAAAACGAGGACATTCTGGAAGATATCGTGCTGACCCTGACACTGTTTGA
GGACAGAGAGATGATCGAGGAACGGCTGAAAACCTATGCCCACCTGTTCGACGACAAAGTGATGAAGCAG
CTGAAGCGGCGGAGATACACCGGCTGGGGCAGGCTGAGCCGGAAGCTGATCAACGGCATCCGGGACAAGC
AGTCCGGCAAGACAATCCTGGATTTCCTGAAGTCCGACGGCTTCGCCAACAGAAACTTCATGCAGCTGAT
CCACGACGACAGCCTGACCTTTAAAGAGGACATCCAGAAAGCCCAGGTGTCCGGCCAGGGCGATAGCCTG
CACGAGCACATTGCCAATCTGGCCGGCAGCCCCGCCATTAAGAAGGGCATCCTGCAGACAGTGAAGGTGG
TGGACGAGCTCGTGAAAGTGATGGGCCGGCACAAGCCCGAGAACATCGTGATCGAAATGGCCAGAGAGAA
CCAGACCACCCAGAAGGGACAGAAGAACAGCCGCGAGAGAATGAAGCGGATCGAAGAGGGCATCAAAGAG
CTGGGCAGCCAGATCCTGAAAGAACACCCCGTGGAAAACACCCAGCTGCAGAACGAGAAGCTGTACCTGT
ACTACCTGCAGAATGGGCGGGATATGTACGTGGACCAGGAACTGGACATCAACCGGCTGTCCGACTACGA
TGTGGACCATATCGTGCCTCAGAGCTTTCTGAAGGACGACTCCATCGACAACAAGGTGCTGACCAGAAGC
GACAAGAACCGGGGCAAGAGCGACAACGTGCCCTCCGAAGAGGTCGTGAAGAAGATGAAGAACTACTGGC
GGCAGCTGCTGAACGCCAAGCTGATTACCCAGAGAAAGTTCGACAATCTGACCAAGGCCGAGAGAGGCGG
CCTGAGCGAACTGGATAAGGCCGGCTTCATCAAGAGACAGCTGGTGGAAACCCGGCAGATCACAAAGCAC
GTGGCACAGATCCTGGACTCCCGGATGAACACTAAGTACGACGAGAATGACAAGCTGATCCGGGAAGTGA
AAGTGATCACCCTGAAGTCCAAGCTGGTGTCCGATTTCCGGAAGGATTTCCAGTTTTACAAAGTGCGCGA
GATCAACAACTACCACCACGCCCACGACGCCTACCTGAACGCCGTCGTGGGAACCGCCCTGATCAAAAAG
TACCCTAAGCTGGAAAGCGAGTTCGTGTACGGCGACTACAAGGTGTACGACGTGCGGAAGATGATCGCCA
AGAGCGAGCAGGAAATCGGCAAGGCTACCGCCAAGTACTTCTTCTACAGCAACATCATGAACTTTTTCAA
GACCGAGATTACCCTGGCCAACGGCGAGATCCGGAAGCGGCCTCTGATCGAGACAAACGGCGAAACCGGG
GAGATCGTGTGGGATAAGGGCCGGGATTTTGCCACCGTGCGGAAAGTGCTGAGCATGCCCCAAGTGAATA
TCGTGAAAAAGACCGAGGTGCAGACAGGCGGCTTCAGCAAAGAGTCTATCCTGCCCAAGAGGAACAGCGA
TAAGCTGATCGCCAGAAAGAAGGACTGGGACCCTAAGAAGTACGGCGGCTTCGACAGCCCCACCGTGGCC
TATTCTGTGCTGGTGGTGGCCAAAGTGGAAAAGGGCAAGTCCAAGAAACTGAAGAGTGTGAAAGAGCTGC
TGGGGATCACCATCATGGAAAGAAGCAGCTTCGAGAAGAATCCCATCGACTTTCTGGAAGCCAAGGGCTA
CAAAGAAGTGAAAAAGGACCTGATCATCAAGCTGCCTAAGTACTCCCTGTTCGAGCTGGAAAACGGCCGG
AAGAGAATGCTGGCCTCTGCCGGCGAACTGCAGAAGGGAAACGAACTGGCCCTGCCCTCCAAATATGTGA
ACTTCCTGTACCTGGCCAGCCACTATGAGAAGCTGAAGGGCTCCCCCGAGGATAATGAGCAGAAACAGCT
GTTTGTGGAACAGCACAAGCACTACCTGGACGAGATCATCGAGCAGATCAGCGAGTTCTCCAAGAGAGTG
ATCCTGGCCGACGCTAATCTGGACAAAGTGCTGTCCGCCTACAACAAGCACCGGGATAAGCCCATCAGAG
AGCAGGCCGAGAATATCATCCACCTGTTTACCCTGACCAATCTGGGAGCCCCTGCCGCCTTCAAGTACTT
TGACACCACCATCGACCGGAAGAGGTACACCAGCACCAAAGAGGTGCTGGACGCCACCCTGATCCACCAG
AGCATCACCGGCCTGTACGAGACACGGATCGACCTGTCTCAGCTGGGAGGCGACAGCCCCAAGAAGAAGA
GAAAGGTGGAGGCCAGCTAAGAATTCTAACTAGAGCTCGCTGATCAGCCTCGACTGTGCCTTCTAGTTGC
CAGCCATCTGTTGTTTGCCCCTCCCCCGTGCCTTCCTTGACCCTGGAAGGTGCCACTCCCACTGTCCTTT
CCTAATAAAATGAGGAAATTGCATCGCATTGTCTGAGTAGGTGTCATTCTATTCTGGGGGGTGGGGTGGG
GCAGGACAGCAAGGGGGAGGATTGGGAAGAGAATAGCAGGCATGCTGGGGAGCGGCCGCAGGAACCCCTA
GTGATGGAGTTGGCCACTCCCTCTCTGCGCGCTCGCTCGCTCACTGAGGCCGGGCGACCAAAGGTCGCCC
GACGCCCGGGCTTTGCCCGGGCGGCCTCAGTGAGCGAGCGAGCGCGCAGCTGCCTGCAGGGGCGCCTGAT
GCGGTATTTTCTCCTTACGCATCTGTGCGGTATTTCACACCGCATA
[95 nt withheld, positions 6767-6861]
T
[46 nt withheld, positions 6863-6908]
C
[141 nt withheld, positions 6910-7050]
CCTTTGACGTTGGAGTCCACGTTCTTT
[37 nt withheld, positions 7078-7114]
ACTCTATCTCGGGCTATTCTTTTGATTTATAAGGGATTTTGCCGATTTCGGTCTATTGGTTAAAAAATGA
GCTGATTTAACAAAAATTTAACGCGAATTTTAACAAAATATTAACGTTTACAATTTTATGGTGCACTCTC
AGTACAATCTGCTCTGATGCCGCATAGTTAAGCCAGCCCCGACACCCGCCAACACCCGCTGACGCGCCCT
GACGGGCTTGTCTGCTCCCGGCATCCGCTTACAGACAAGCTGTGACCGTCTCCGGGAGCTGCATGTGTCA
GAGGTTTTCACCGTCATCACCGAAACGCGCGAGACGAAAGGGCCTCGTGATACGCCTATTTTTATAGGTT
AATGTCATGATAATAATGGTTTCTTAGACGTCAGGTGGCACTTTTCGGGGAAATGTGCGCGGAACCCCTA
TTTGTTTATTTTTCTAAATACATTCAAATATGTATCCGCTCATGAGACAATAACCCTGATAAATGCTTCA
ATAATATTGAAAAAGGAAGAGTATGAGTATTCAACATTTCCGTGTCGCCCTTATTCCCTTTTTTGCGGCA
TTTTGCCTTCCTGTTTTTGCTCACCCAGAAACGCTGGTGAAAGTAAAAGATGCTGAAGATCAGTTGGGTG
CACGAGTGGGTTACATCGAACTGGATCTCAACAGCGGTAAGATCCTTGAGAGTTTTCGCCCCGAAGAACG
TTTTCCAATGATGAGCACTTTTAAAGTTCTGCTATGTGGCGCGGTATTATCCCGTATTGACGCCGGGCAA
GAGCAACTCGGTCGCCGCATACACTATTCTCAGAATGACTTGGTTGAGTACTCACCAGTCACAGAAAAGC
ATCTTACGGATGGCATGACAGTAAGAGAATTATGCAGTGCTGCCATAACCATGAGTGATAACACTGCGGC
CAACTTACTTCTGACAACGATCGGAGGACCGAAGGAGCTAACCGCTTTTTTGCACAACATGGGGGATCAT
GTAACTCGCCTTGATCGTTGGGAACCGGAGCTGAATGAAGCCATACCAAACGACGAGCGTGACACCACGA
TGCCTGTAGCAATGGCAACAACGTTGCGCAAACTATTAACTGGCGAACTACTTACTCTAGCTTCCCGGCA
ACAATTAATAGACTGGATGGAGGCGGATAAAGTTGCAGGACCACTTCTGCGCTCGGCCCTTCCGGCTGGC
TGGTTTATTGCTGATAAATCTGGAGCCGGTGAGCGTGGAAGCCGCGGTATCATTGCAGCACTGGGGCCAG
ATGGTAAGCCCTCCCGTATCGTAGTTATCTACACGACGGGGAGTCAGGCAACTATGGATGAACGAAATAG
ACAGATCGCTGAGATAGGTGCCTCACTGATTAAGCATTGGTAACTGTCAGACCAAGTTTACTCATATATA
CTTTAGATTGATTTAAAACTTCATTTTTAATTTAAAAGGATCTAGGTGAAGATCCTTTTTGATAATCTCA
TGACCAAAATCCCTTAACGTGAGTTTTCGTTCCACTGAGCGTCAGACCCCGTAGAAAAGATCAAAGGATC
TTCTTGAGATCCTTTTTTTCTGCGCGTAATCTGCTGCTTGCAAACAAAAAAACCACCGCTACCAGCGGTG
GTTTGTTTGCCGGATCAAGAGCTACCAACTCTTTTTCCGAAGGTAACTGGCTTCAGCAGAGCGCAGATAC
CAAATACTGTTCTTCTAGTGTAGCCGTAGTTAGGCCACCACTTCAAGAACTCTGTAGCACCGCCTACATA
CCTCGCTCTGCTAATCCTGTTACCAGTGGCTGCTGCCAGTGGCGATAAGTCGTGTCTTACCGGGTTGGAC
TCAAGACGATAGTTACCGGATAAGGCGCAGCGGTCGGGCTGAACGGGGGGTTCGTGCACACAGCCCAGCT
TGGAGCGAACGACCTACACCGAACTGAGATACCTACAGCGTGAGCTATGAGAAAGCGCCACGCTTCCCGA
AGGGAGAAAGGCGGACAGGTATCCGGTAAGCGGCAGGGTCGGAACAGGAGAGCGCACGAGGGAGCTTCCA
GGGGGAAACGCCTGGTATCTTTATAGTCCTGTCGGGTTTCGCCACCTCTGACTTGAGCGTCGATTTTTGT
GATGCTCGTCAGGGGGGCGGAGCCTATGGAAA
Features (pLannotate 1.2.2; 19 found; start..end, strand, type, name):
     62..302     +  promoter       U6 promoter: RNA polymerase III promoter for human U6 snRNA
    332..407     +  misc_RNA       gRNA scaffold: guide RNA scaffold for the Streptococcus pyogenes CRISPR/Cas9 system
    414..457     +  misc_RNA       gRNA scaffold (fragment): guide RNA scaffold for the Streptococcus pyogenes CRISPR/Cas9 system
    526..1242    +  CDS            EGFP: EGFP is a basic (constitutively fluorescent) green fluorescent protein published in 1996, derived from Aequorea victoria. It is reported to be a rapidly-maturing weak dimer with moderate acid sensitivity.
   1311..1596    +  enhancer       CMV enhancer: human cytomegalovirus immediate early enhancer; contains an 18-bp deletion relative to the standard CMV enhancer
   1598..1875    +  promoter       chicken β-actin promoter: No description available
   1876..2103    +  intron         hybrid intron: hybrid between chicken β-actin (CBA) and minute virus of mice (MMV) introns (Gray et al., 2011)
   2124..2151    +  CDS            3xHA (fragment): three tandem HA epitope tags
   2184..3785    +  CDS            Cas9(N): N-terminal portion of Streptococcus pyogenes Cas9 (Zetsche et al., 2015)
   3786..6284    +  CDS            Cas9(C): C-terminal portion of Streptococcus pyogenes Cas9 (Zetsche et al., 2015)
   6354..6465    +  polyA_signal   bGH poly(A) signal: bovine growth hormone polyadenylation signal
   6570..6710    +  repeat_region  AAV2 ITR: inverted terminal repeat of adeno-associated virus serotype 2 inverted
   6715..6766    -  misc_feature   bom (fragment): basis of mobility region from pBR322
   6785..7240    +  rep_origin     f1 ori (sequence partly withheld): f1 bacteriophage origin of replication; arrow indicates direction of (+) strand synthesis
   7241..7290    -  misc_feature   bom (fragment): basis of mobility region from pBR322
   7392..7427    -  CDS            rop (fragment): Rop protein, which maintains plasmids at low copy number; rop
   7522..7626    +  promoter       AmpR promoter: bla
   7627..8487    +  CDS            AmpR: β-lactamase; bla; confers resistance to ampicillin, carbenicillin, and related antibiotics
   8658..9246    +  rep_origin     ori: high-copy-number ColE1/pMB1/pBR322/pUC origin of replication
