[The description below was written by a language model from this plasmid's Addgene catalogue record and pLannotate feature annotations shown in this document.]
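Description:
pORANGE GFP-Nlgn3 KI is a single-plasmid CRISPR/Cas9 knock-in construct built on the pORANGE backbone for tagging endogenous Neuroligin-3 with GFP in mammalian cells, particularly neurons. The tag is placed near the N-terminus of the protein, at amino acid position T37, and the record lists both mouse and rat Nlgn3 as targets. The plasmid is propagated in E. coli at high copy from a ColE1/pUC-type origin under ampicillin selection (AmpR). It also carries an f1 origin. A single AAV2 inverted terminal repeat is annotated downstream of the Cas9 cassette. With only one ITR detected, it appears to be a remnant of the parental vector rather than a functional packaging unit, and the record describes the plasmid only as a mammalian expression/CRISPR vector.

Three functional modules sit side by side. A human U6 Pol III promoter drives a guide RNA against Nlgn3, fused to the S. pyogenes gRNA scaffold. Directly after it lies a promoterless EGFP coding sequence that serves as the donor. The Cbh promoter, made up of the CMV enhancer, chicken β-actin promoter and hybrid intron, then expresses full-length SpCas9. The annotation tool splits this reading frame into N- and C-terminal portions, and it is preceded by an HA epitope fragment and terminated by the bGH polyadenylation signal. Because the donor has no promoter of its own, green fluorescence should arise only after Cas9 cuts the genomic locus and EGFP integrates in frame, so the fusion protein is expressed under native Nlgn3 regulation. The feature tables do not annotate how the donor is released or what flanks it. The two sequence records, from the depositor and from sequencing, are the same length and give essentially identical annotations. The plasmid is used to visualise endogenous Neuroligin-3 localisation without overexpression.
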