Addgene plasmid #131501: pORANGE GFP-Nlgn3 KI
Purpose: Endogenous tagging of Neuroligin-3: N-terminal (amino acid position: T37)
Depositing lab: Harold MacGillavry. Depositing organization: Utrecht University. Publication: ORANGE: A CRISPR/Cas9-based genome editing toolbox for epitope tagging of endogenous proteins in neurons. Willems J, de Jong APH, Scheefhals N, Mertens E, Catsburg LAE, Poorthuis RB, de Winter F, Verhaagen J, Meye FJ, MacGillavry HD. PLoS Biol. 2020 Apr 10;18(4):e3000665. doi: 10.1371/journal.pbio.3000665. PubMed 32275651.
Backbone
  Vector backbone: pORANGE
  Backbone size w/o insert (bp): 9246
  Vector type: Mammalian Expression, CRISPR
Growth in bacteria
  Bacterial resistance: Ampicillin, 100 μg/mL
  Growth temperature: 37°C
  Growth strain: DH5alpha
  Copy number: High Copy
Gene/Insert
  Gene/Insert name: gRNA and GFP donor
  gRNA/shRNA sequence: GGGTGCTGAGGGCCAGTACCC
  Species: M. musculus (mouse), R. norvegicus (rat)
  Entrez Gene: Nlgn3; Nlgn3 (a.k.a. A230085M13Rik, HNL3, NL3, NLG3)
  Promoter: U6 and Cbh
  Cloning method: Restriction Enzyme; 5′ cloning site Unknown (unknown if destroyed); 3′ cloning site Unknown (unknown if destroyed)
  Sequencing primers: 5′ aaggctgttagagagataattggaa; 3′ cgggccatttaccgtaagtt
Terms and licenses: Academic/Nonprofit Terms; Industry Terms: Not Available to Industry
How to cite: pORANGE GFP-Nlgn3 KI was a gift from Harold MacGillavry (Addgene plasmid # 131501 ; http://n2t.net/addgene:131501 ; RRID:Addgene_131501)
